Addgene plasmid #197458: Flag- MCL1-3A (S159, S162, T163 mutated to A)
Purpose: MCL-1 phosphodegron mutants
Depositing lab: Omar Khan. Depositing organization: Hamad Bin Khalifa University. Publication: E3 Ubiquitin Ligase TRIP12 Controls Exit from Mitosis via Positive Regulation of MCL-1 in Response to Taxol. Keyan KS, Alanany R, Kohil A, Khan OM. Cancers (Basel). 2023 Jan 13;15(2):505. doi: 10.3390/cancers15020505. PubMed 36672454.
Backbone
  Vector backbone: pCMV-Tag2A
  Backbone manufacturer: Stratagene
  Backbone size w/o insert (bp): 4300
  Total vector size (bp): 5400
  Vector type: Mammalian Expression
  Selectable markers: Zeocin
Growth in bacteria
  Bacterial resistance: Kanamycin, 50 μg/mL
  Growth temperature: 37°C
  Growth strain: DH5alpha
  Copy number: High Copy
Gene/Insert
  Gene/Insert name: MCL1
  Species: H. sapiens (human)
  Insert size (bp): 1100
  Mutation: S159A, S161A, T163A
  GenBank ID: NM_021960
  Entrez Gene: MCL1 (a.k.a. BCL2L3, EAT, MCL1-ES, MCL1L, MCL1S, Mcl-1, TM, bcl2-L-3, mcl1/EAT)
  Promoter: CMV
  Tag / fusion protein: Flag (N terminal on backbone)
  Cloning method: Restriction Enzyme; 5′ cloning site BAMH1 (not destroyed); 3′ cloning site ECOR1 (not destroyed)
  Sequencing primers: 5′ CMV Forward
Resource information
  A portion of this plasmid was derived from a plasmid made by: The original plasmid is from Roger Davies lab, obtained from Addgene. The mutations were done in Dr Khan's lab.
Terms and licenses: Academic/Nonprofit Terms; Industry Terms: Not Available to Industry
How to cite: Flag- MCL1-3A (S159, S162, T163 mutated to A) was a gift from Omar Khan (Addgene plasmid # 197458 ; http://n2t.net/addgene:197458 ; RRID:Addgene_197458)
