[The description below was written by a language model from this plasmid's Addgene catalogue record and pLannotate feature annotations shown in this document.]
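Description:
Flag-MCL1-3A is a mammalian expression plasmid built on the pCMV-Tag2A backbone (about 5.4 kb in total) that carries a roughly 1.1 kb human MCL1 coding sequence cloned between BamHI and EcoRI sites, both retained. Expression is driven by the human cytomegalovirus immediate-early enhancer and promoter, and the transcript is terminated by an SV40 polyadenylation signal. A backbone-encoded FLAG epitope lies upstream of the insert, giving an N-terminally tagged protein; the annotation tool labels it as a fragment of a 3xFLAG element, consistent with a single FLAG unit. T3 and T7 phage promoters flank the cloning region.

The plasmid replicates at high copy in E. coli from a ColE1/pUC-type origin and also carries an f1 origin. A single NeoR/KanR gene (Tn5 aminoglycoside phosphotransferase) sits behind tandem bacterial (bla) and SV40 early promoters and is followed by an HSV TK polyadenylation signal, so it provides kanamycin resistance in bacteria and would be expected to allow G418 selection in mammalian cells. The catalogue lists Zeocin as the selectable marker, but the sequence annotation shows only a short fragment of the ble gene, so this field is not well supported by the feature table.

The insert is a triple alanine substitution mutant of the anti-apoptotic BCL-2 family protein MCL-1, described as a phosphodegron mutant. The record is inconsistent about the middle residue: the plasmid name gives S159, S162 and T163, whereas the mutation field gives S159A, S161A and T163A. By removing the phosphorylatable residues, the construct is suited to studying phosphorylation-dependent control of MCL-1 stability; the associated work concerns MCL-1 regulation by the E3 ligase TRIP12 during the mitotic response to Taxol.
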