Features (pLannotate 1.2.2; 21 found; start..end, strand, type, name):
      1..304     +  enhancer       CMV enhancer: human cytomegalovirus immediate early enhancer
    305..508     +  promoter       CMV promoter: human cytomegalovirus (CMV) immediate early promoter
    554..572     +  promoter       T3 promoter: promoter for bacteriophage T3 RNA polymerase
    585..608     +  misc_feature   MCS (fragment): pBluescript multiple cloning site
    616..640     +  CDS            3xFLAG (fragment): three tandem FLAG® epitope tags
    682..1728    +  CDS            MCL1 (sequence partly withheld): MCL1_HUMAN - Also known as BCL2L3. Experimental evidence at protein level: Swiss-Prot protein existence level 1. Involved in the regulation of apoptosis versus cell survival, and in the maintenance of viability but not of proliferation. Mediates its effects by interactions with a number of other regulators of apoptosis. Isoform 1 inhibits apoptosis. Isoform 2 promotes apoptosis. From Homo sapiens (Human).
   1744..1791    +  misc_feature   MCS (fragment): pBluescript multiple cloning site
   1831..1849    -  promoter       T7 promoter: promoter for bacteriophage T7 RNA polymerase
   1859..1898    +  CDS            lacZα (fragment): LacZα fragment of β-galactosidase; lacZ fragment
   1908..1963    +  intron         small t intron (fragment): SV40 (simian virus 40) small t antigen intron
   1963..2100    +  CDS            large T antigen (fragment): large T antigen from SV40 (simian virus 40)
   2123..2244    +  polyA_signal   SV40 poly(A) signal: SV40 polyadenylation signal
   2278..2706    -  rep_origin     f1 ori (sequence partly withheld): f1 bacteriophage origin of replication; arrow indicates direction of (+) strand synthesis
   2733..2835    +  promoter       AmpR promoter: bla
   2839..3196    +  promoter       SV40 promoter: SV40 enhancer and early promoter
   3231..4025    +  CDS            NeoR/KanR: aminoglycoside phosphotransferase from Tn5; aph(3')-II (or nptII); confers resistance to neomycin, kanamycin, and G418 (Geneticin®)
   4046..4198    +  CDS            ble (fragment): BLE_KLEPN - Experimental evidence at protein level: Swiss-Prot protein existence level 1. Binding protein with a strong affinity to the bleomycin family of antibiotics. Binds to CL990; an antimitotic-antibiotic compound. From Klebsiella pneumoniae.
   4257..4304    +  polyA_signal   HSV TK poly(A) signal: herpes simplex virus thymidine kinase polyadenylation signal (Cole and Stacy, 1985)
   4395..4411    -  polyA_signal   bGH poly(A) signal (fragment): bovine growth hormone polyadenylation signal
   4633..5221    +  rep_origin     ori: high-copy-number ColE1/pMB1/pBR322/pUC origin of replication
   5336..5395    +  enhancer       CMV enhancer (fragment): human cytomegalovirus immediate early enhancer
>Addgene plasmid #197458 | Flag- MCL1-3A (S159, S162, T163 mutated to A) | addgene full sequence | sequence record 402918 | Addgene NGS Result
CGTTACATAACTTACGGTAAATGGCCCGCCTGGCTGACCGCCCAACGACCCCCGCCCATTGACGTCAATA
ATGACGTATGTTCCCATAGTAACGCCAATAGGGACTTTCCATTGACGTCAATGGGTGGAGTATTTACGGT
AAACTGCCCACTTGGCAGTACATCAAGTGTATCATATGCCAAGTACGCCCCCTATTGACGTCAATGACGG
TAAATGGCCCGCCTGGCATTATGCCCAGTACATGACCTTATGGGACTTTCCTACTTGGCAGTACATCTAC
GTATTAGTCATCGCTATTACCATGGTGATGCGGTTTTGGCAGTACATCAATGGGCGTGGATAGCGGTTTG
ACTCACGGGGATTTCCAAGTCTCCACCCCATTGACGTCAATGGGAGTTTGTTTTGGCACCAAAATCAACG
GGACTTTCCAAAATGTCGTAACAACTCCGCCCCATTGACGCAAATGGGCGGTAGGCGTGTACGGTGGGAG
GTCTATATAAGCAGAGCTGGTTTAGTGAACCGTCAGATCCGCTAGCGATTACGCCAAGCTCGAAATTAAC
CCTCACTAAAGGGAACAAAAGCTGGAGCTCCACCGCGGTGGCGGCCGCCACCATGGATTACAAGGATGAC
GACGATAAGGCCCGGGCGGATCCACTAGTCCAGTGTGGTGGAATTGCCCTTATGTTTGGCCTCAAAAGAA
ACGCGGTAATCGGACTCAACCTCTACTGTGGGGGGGCCGGCTTGGGGGCCGGCAGCGGCGGCGCCACCCG
CCCGGGAGGGCGACTTTTGGCTACGGAGAAGGAGGCCTCGGCCCGGCGAGAGATAGGGGGAGGGGAGGCC
GGCGCGGTGATTGGCGGAAGCGCCGGCGCAAGCCCCCCGTCCACCCTCACGCCAGACTCCCGGAGGGTCG
CGCGGCCGCCGCCCATTGGCGCCGAGGTCCCCGACGTCACCGCGACCCCCGCGAGGCTGCTTTTCTTCGC
GCCCACCCGCCGCGCGGCGCCGCTTGAGGAGATGGAAGCCCCGGCCGCTGACGCCATCATGTCGCCCGAA
GAGGAGCTGGACGGGTACGAGCCGGAGCCTCTCGGGAAGCGGCCGGCTGTCCTGCCGCTGCTGGAGTTGG
TCGGGGAATCTGGTAATAACACCAGTACGGACGGGGCACTACCCGCGGCGCCGCCGCCAGCAGAGGAGGA
GGACGAG
[459 nt withheld, positions 1198-1656]
GGCATCAGGAATGTGCTGCTGGCTTTTGCAGGTGTTGCTGGAGTAGGAGCTGGTTTGGCATATCTAATAA
GATAGGGCAATTCTGCAGATATCAAGCTTATCGATACCGTCGACCTCGAGGGGGGGCCCGGTACCTTAAT
TAATTAAGGTACCAGGTAAGTGTACCCAATTCGCCCTATAGTGAGTCGTATTACAATTCACTCGATCGCC
CTTCCCAACAGTTGCGCAGCCTGAATGGCGAATGGAGATCCAATTTTTAAGTGTATAATGTGTTAAACTA
CTGATTCTAATTGTTTGTGTATTTTAGATTCACAGTCCCAAGGCTCATTTCAGGCCCCTCAGTCCTCACA
GTCTGTTCATGATCATAATCAGCCATACCACATTTGTAGAGGTTTTACTTGCTTTAAAAAACCTCCCACA
CCTCCCCCTGAACCTGAAACATAAAATGAATGCAATTGTTGTTGTTAACTTGTTTATTGCAGCTTATAAT
GGTTACAAATAAAGCAATAGCATCACAAATTTCACAAATAAAGCATTTTTTTCACTGCATTCTAGTTGTG
GTTTGTCCAAACTCATCAATGTATCTTAACGCGTAAATTGTAAGCGTTAATATTTTGTTAAAATTCGCGT
TAAATTTTTGTTAAATCAGCTCATTTTTTAACCAATAGGCCGAAATCGGCAAAATCCCTTATAAATCAAA
AGAATAGACCGAGATAGGGT
[37 nt withheld, positions 2377-2413]
AAAGAACGTGGACTCCAACGTCAAAGG
[49 nt withheld, positions 2441-2489]
T
[91 nt withheld, positions 2491-2581]
G
[124 nt withheld, positions 2583-2706]
CAGGTGGCACTTTTCGGGGAAATGTGCGCGGAACCCCTATTTGTTTATTTTTCTAAATACATTCAAATAT
GTATCCGCTCATGAGACAATAACCCTGATAAATGCTTCAATAATATTGAAAAAGGAAGAATCCTGAGGCG
GAAAGAACCAGCTGTGGAATGTGTGTCAGTTAGGGTGTGGAAAGTCCCCAGGCTCCCCAGCAGGCAGAAG
TATGCAAAGCATGCATCTCAATTAGTCAGCAACCAGGTGTGGAAAGTCCCCAGGCTCCCCAGCAGGCAGA
AGTATGCAAAGCATGCATCTCAATTAGTCAGCAACCATAGTCCCGCCCCTAACTCCGCCCATCCCGCCCC
TAACTCCGCCCAGTTCCGCCCATTCTCCGCCCCATGGCTGACTAATTTTTTTTATTTATGCAGAGGCCGA
GGCCGCCTCGGCCTCTGAGCTATTCCAGAAGTAGTGAGGAGGCTTTTTTGGAGGCCTAGGCTTTTGCAAA
GATCGATCAAGAGACAGGATGAGGATCGTTTCGCATGATTGAACAAGATGGATTGCACGCAGGTTCTCCG
GCCGCTTGGGTGGAGAGGCTATTCGGCTATGACTGGGCACAACAGACAATCGGCTGCTCTGATGCCGCCG
TGTTCCGGCTGTCAGCGCAGGGGCGCCCGGTTCTTTTTGTCAAGACCGACCTGTCCGGTGCCCTGAATGA
ACTGCAAGACGAGGCAGCGCGGCTATCGTGGCTGGCCACGACGGGCGTTCCTTGCGCAGCTGTGCTCGAC
GTTGTCACTGAAGCGGGAAGGGACTGGCTGCTATTGGGCGAAGTGCCGGGGCAGGATCTCCTGTCATCTC
ACCTTGCTCCTGCCGAGAAAGTATCCATCATGGCTGATGCAATGCGGCGGCTGCATACGCTTGATCCGGC
TACCTGCCCATTCGACCACCAAGCGAAACATCGCATCGAGCGAGCACGTACTCGGATGGAAGCCGGTCTT
GTCGATCAGGATGATCTGGACGAAGAACATCAGGGGCTCGCGCCAGCCGAACTGTTCGCCAGGCTCAAGG
CGAGCATGCCCGACGGCGAGGATCTCGTCGTGACCCATGGCGATGCCTGCTTGCCGAATATCATGGTGGA
AAATGGCCGCTTTTCTGGATTCATCGACTGTGGCCGGCTGGGTGTGGCGGACCGCTATCAGGACATAGCG
TTGGCTACCCGTGATATTGCTGAAGAACTTGGCGGCGAATGGGCTGACCGCTTCCTCGTGCTTTACGGTA
TCGCCGCTCCCGATTCGCAGCGCATCGCCTTCTATCGCCTTCTTGACGAGTTCTTCTGAGCGGGACTCTG
GGGTTCGAAATGACCGACCAAGCGACGCCCAACCTGCCATCACGAGATTTCGATTCCACCGCCGCCTTCT
ATGAAAGGTTGGGCTTCGGAATCGTTTTCCGGGACGCCGGCTGGATGATCCTCCAGCGCGGGGATCTCAT
GCTGGAGTTCTTCGCCCACCCTAGGGGGAGGCTAACTGAAACACGGAAGGAGACAATACCGGAAGGAACC
CGCGCTATGACGGCAATAAAAAGACAGAATAAAACGCACGGTGTTGGGTCGTTTGTTCATAAACGCGGGG
TTCGGTCCCAGGGCTGGCACTCTGTCGATACCCCACCGAGACCCCATTGGGGCCAATACGCCCGCGTTTC
TTCCTTTTCCCCACCCCACCCCCCAAGTTCGGGTGAAGGCCCAGGGCTCGCAGCCAACGTCGGGGCGGCA
GGCCCTGCCATAGCCTCAGGTTACTCATATATACTTTAGATTGATTTAAAACTTCATTTTTAATTTAAAA
GGATCTAGGTGAAGATCCTTTTTGATAATCTCATGACCAAAATCCCTTAACGTGAGTTTTCGTTCCACTG
AGCGTCAGACCCCGTAGAAAAGATCAAAGGATCTTCTTGAGATCCTTTTTTTCTGCGCGTAATCTGCTGC
TTGCAAACAAAAAAACCACCGCTACCAGCGGTGGTTTGTTTGCCGGATCAAGAGCTACCAACTCTTTTTC
CGAAGGTAACTGGCTTCAGCAGAGCGCAGATACCAAATACTGTTCTTCTAGTGTAGCCGTAGTTAGGCCA
CCACTTCAAGAACTCTGTAGCACCGCCTACATACCTCGCTCTGCTAATCCTGTTACCAGTGGCTGCTGCC
AGTGGCGATAAGTCGTGTCTTACCGGGTTGGACTCAAGACGATAGTTACCGGATAAGGCGCAGCGGTCGG
GCTGAACGGGGGGTTCGTGCACACAGCCCAGCTTGGAGCGAACGACCTACACCGAACTGAGATACCTACA
GCGTGAGCTATGAGAAAGCGCCACGCTTCCCGAAGGGAGAAAGGCGGACAGGTATCCGGTAAGCGGCAGG
GTCGGAACAGGAGAGCGCACGAGGGAGCTTCCAGGGGGAAACGCCTGGTATCTTTATAGTCCTGTCGGGT
TTCGCCACCTCTGACTTGAGCGTCGATTTTTGTGATGCTCGTCAGGGGGGCGGAGCCTATGGAAAAACGC
CAGCAACGCGGCCTTTTTACGGTTCCTGGCCTTTTGCTGGCCTTTTGCTCACATGTTCTTTCCTGCGTTA
TCCCCTGATTCTGTGGATAACCGTATTACCGCCATGCATTAGTTATTAATAGTAATCAATTACGGGGTCA
TTAGTTCATAGCCCATATATGGAGTTCCG
